>Addgene plasmid #133160 | pOPS0519 | addgene full sequence | sequence record 274807 | Addgene NGS Result
CGCTCTTGGACTCCTGTTGATAGATCCAGTAATGACCTCAGAACTCCATCTGGATTTGTTCAGAACGCTC
GGTTGCCGCCGGGCGTTTTTTATTGGTGAGAATCCAGGCAATTGTGTCTCAAAATCTCTGATGTTACATT
GCACAAGATAAAAATATATCATCATGAACAATAAAACTGTCTGCTTACATAAACAGTAATACAAGGGGTG
TTATGAGCCATATTCAGCGTGAAACGAGCTGTAGCCGTCCGCGTCTGAACAGCAACATGGATGCGGATCT
GTATGGCTATAAATGGGCGCGTGATAACGTGGGTCAGAGCGGCGCGACCATTTATCGTCTGTATGGCAAA
CCGGATGCGCCGGAACTGTTTCTGAAACATGGCAAAGGCAGCGTGGCGAACGATGTGACCGATGAAATGG
TGCGTCTGAACTGGCTGACCGAATTTATGCCGCTGCCGACCATTAAACATTTTATTCGCACCCCGGATGA
TGCGTGGCTGCTGACCACCGCGATTCCGGGCAAAACCGCGTTTCAGGTGCTGGAAGAATATCCGGATAGC
GGCGAAAACATTGTGGATGCGCTGGCCGTGTTTCTGCGTCGTCTGCATAGCATTCCGGTGTGCAACTGCC
CGTTTAACAGCGATCGTGTGTTTCGTCTGGCCCAGGCGCAGAGCCGTATGAACAACGGCCTGGTGGATGC
GAGCGATTTTGATGATGAACGTAACGGCTGGCCGGTGGAACAGGTGTGGAAAGAAATGCATAAACTGCTG
CCGTTTAGCCCGGATAGCGTGGTGACCCACGGCGATTTTAGCCTGGATAACCTGATTTTCGATGAAGGCA
AACTGATTGGCTGCATTGATGTGGGCCGTGTGGGCATTGCGGATCGTTATCAGGATCTGGCCATTCTGTG
GAACTGCCTGGGCGAATTTAGCCCGAGCCTGCAAAAACGTCTGTTTCAGAAATATGGCATTGATAATCCG
GATATGAACAAACTGCAATTTCATCTGATGCTGGATGAATTTTTCTAATAATTAATTGAACTACTTTTCC
GCTGCATAACCCTGCTTCGGGGTCATTATAGCGATTTTTTCGGTATATCCATCCTTTTTCGCACGATATA
CAGGATTTTGCCAAAGGGTTCGTGTAGACTTTCCTTGGTGTATCCAACGGCGTCAGCCGGGCAGGATAGG
TGAAGTAGGCCCACCCGCGAGCGGGTGTTCCTTCTTCACTGTCCCTTATTCGCACCTGGCGGTGCTCAAC
GGGAATCCTGCTCTGCGAGGCTGGCCGTAGGCCGGCCGCGATGCAGGTGGCTGCTGAACCCCCAGCCGGA
ACTGACCCCACAAGGCCCTAGCGTTTGCAATGCACCAGGTCATCATTGACCCAGGCGTGTTCCACCAGGC
CGCTGCCTCGCAACTCTTCGCAGGCTTCGCCGACCTGCTCGCGCCACTTCTTCACGCGGGTGGAATCCGA
TCCGCACATGAGGCGGAAGGTTTCCAGCTTGAGCGGGTACGGCTCCCGGTGCGAGCTGAAATAGTCGAAC
ATCCGTCGGGCCGTCGGCGACAGCTTGCGGTACTTCTCCCATATGAATTTCGTGTAGTGGTCGCCAGCAA
ACAGCACGACGATTTCCTCGTCGATCAGGACCTGGCAACGGGACGTTTTCTTGCCACGGTCCAGGACGCG
GAAGCGGTGCAGCAGCGACACCGATTCCAGGTGCCCAACGCGGTCGGACGTGAAGCCCATCGCCGTCGCC
TGTAGGCGCGACAGGCATTCCTCGGCCTTCGTGTAATACCGGCCATTGATCGACCAGCCCAGGTCCTGGC
AAAGCTCGTAGAACGTGAAGGTGATCGGCTCGCCGATAGGGGTGCGCTTCGCGTACTCCAACACCTGCTG
CCACACCAGTTCGTCATCGTCGGCCCGCAGCTCGACGCCGGTGTAGGTGATCTTCACGTCCTTGTTGACG
TGGAAAATGACCTTGTTTTGCAGCGCCTCGCGCGGGATTTTCTTGTTGCGCGTGGTGAACAGGGCAGAGC
GGGCCGTGTCGTTTGGCATCGCTCGCATCGTGTCCGGCCACGGCGCAATATCGAACAAGGAAAGCTGCAT
TTCCTTGATCTGCTGCTTCGTGTGTTTCAGCAACGCGGCCTGCTTGGCTTCGCTGACCTGTTTTGCCAGG
TCCTCGCCGGCGGTTTTTCGCTTCTTGGTCGTCATAGTTCCTCGCGTGTCGATGGTCATCGACTTCGCCA
AACCTGCCGCCTCCTGTTCGAGCCGACGCGAACGCTCCACGGCGGCCGATGGCGCGGGCAGGGCAGGGGG
AGCCAGTTGCACGCTGTCGCGCTCGATCTTGGCCGTAGCTTGCTGGACTATCGAGCCGACGGACTGGAAG
GTTTCGCGGGGCGCACGCATGACGGTGCGGCTTGCGATGGTTTCGGCATCCTCGGCGGAAAACCCCGCGT
CGATCAGTTCTTGCCTGTATGCCTTCCGGTCAAACGTCCGATTCATTCACCCTCCTTGCGGGATTGCCCC
GGAATTAATTCCCCGGATCGATCCGTCGATCTTGATCCCCTGCGCCATCAGATCCTTGGCGGCAAGAAAG
CCATCCAGTTTACTTTGCAGGGCTTCCCAACCTTACCAGAGGGCGCCCCAGCTGGCAATTCCGGTTCGCT
TGCTGTCCATAAAACCGCCCAGTCTAGCTATCGCCATGTAAGCCCACTGCAAGCTACCTGCTTTCTCTTT
GCGCTTGCGTTTTCCCTTGTCCAGATAGCCCAGTAGCTGACATTCATCCGGGGTCAGCACCGTTTCTGCG
GACTGGCTTTCTACGTGGCTGCCATTTTTGGGGTGAGGCCGTTCGCGGCCGAGGGGCGCAGCCCCTGGGG
GGATGGGAGGCCCGCGTTAGCGGGCCGGGAGGGTTCGAGAAGGGGGGGCACCCCCCTTCGGCGTGCGCGG
TCACGCGCACAGGGCGCAGCCCTGGTTAAAAACAAGGTTTATAAATATTGGTTTAAAAGCAGGTTAAAAG
ACAGGTTAGCGGTGGCCGAAAAACGGGCGGAAACCCTTGCAAATGCTGGATTTTCTGCCTGTGGACAGCC
CCTCAAATGTCAATAGGTGCGCCCCTCATCTGTCAGCACTCTGCCCCTCAAGTGTCAAGGATCGCGCCCC
TCATCTGTCAGTAGTCGCGCCCCTCAAGTGTCAATACCGCAGGGCACTTATCCCCAGGCTTGTCCACATC
ATCTGTGGGAAACTCGCGTAAAATCAGGCGTTTTCGCCGATTTGCGAGGCTGGCCAGCTCCACGTCGCCG
GCCGAAATCGAGCCTGCCCCTCATCTGTCAACGCCGCGCCGGGTGAGTCGGCCCCTCAAGTGTCAACGTC
CGCCCCTCATCTGTCAGTGAGGGCCAAGTTTTCCGCGAGGTATCCACAACGCCGGCGGCCCTACATGGCT
CTGCTGTAGTGAGTGGGTTGCGCTCCGGCAGCGGTCCTGATCCCCCGCAGAAAAAAAGGATCTCAAGAAG
ATCCTTTGATCTTTTCTACATTACTGCATGAGCTTGTGGAAGTGTGCTGAGCATAAATGATTCTCCTAGC
TGTTCTTTGGGTAAGTACGCCATCAGGACGTTGTGAGTGGCGCGATTTTTAGCGGCTGAAATCAGCCCTT
GAGCCTGTCGGCAAGTCGCGTCATGAGGTCCATGCGCTCATGCAGGATCGCCACGACCAACGCGGGTTCG
CCCGCACGCGGCAGGCAAAAAACGTAGTGGTGTTCGCAGCGGGCCATCCGCAGCGCGGGAAAGAGTTCGC
TCATGTCCTTAAACGGGCCTTCGCCGGCGGCAAGCCTGGCTATGCCCTGTTCCAGCTTAGCGATATAGCG
GCGCACCTGCGCCGCGCCCCACTCCCGGCGCGTGTAGCGGATGATGCCGCGTAGATCGGCTTCGGCCTCA
GCCGTGAGGATGTAGGCCGTCAAGCGCGATCCCCGCTGAGTTCTTCATCAAGAATTTCGCCGACGCTCTT
GGTGGACACCTTGCCGGCAAGCCCATCGTTGATGCGGTTCCCCAGCATGGTTTTCAGTTCCTGCCATGCC
TGATCGGCATCAGCGTCACCGGGGAACAGACGTTCGAGGGCGTATTGCTTAATGGTCTTGCCCTGCAAGG
CGGCCAGGGCTTTCAGGCTCTGGTGCTGCTGGTCCGTCATGTCGATTGTCAGGCGGCTCATTGGATAACC
TCCATAAAATACACGTAACCACATTAGCACATATGTGGGCGTGAGGCTACAGCGCGAGGCGCATTAAGGT
CGGGAAAATGCGCTAGGCGCATTTAAATTGCGTATTGCTGTAATGCGCCATGCCGGCTAGACTAGGCCCA
AATGGGTATACCCAATTTGACCAAGGGGGACGCGATGAGGGCGGCCAAGCACTACCGACAACTTCTATCC
ATCGACTTCAACATCGAGGCGCTGGCCTTCGTGCCTGGACCCGACGGCACACGCGGCCGGCGCATCCACG
TCCTGGGGCGCGAGGTCCGCGACCGGCCCGGCCTGGTCGAGTACCTTTCGCCGGCGTTCGGCTCGCGGGT
GGCGCTGGACGGCTACTGCAAGGCCAATTTCGATGCAGTGCTGCACCTGGCGTACCCCGATCATCAGCAA
TGGGGCCACGCATGAAGCGCCGAAGCTACGCCATGCTGCGCGCCGCTGCCGCGCTGGCCGTCCTGGTCGT
TGCCTCGCCGGCATGGGCCGAGCTGCGCGGCGAGGTCGTGCGCATCATCGACGGCGACACCATCGACGTG
CTGGTAGACAAGCAGCCGGTGCGCGTGCGCCTGGTGGACATTGACGCGCCGGAAAAGCGGCAAGCCTTCG
GCGAACGTGCGCGCCAGGCGCTGGCCGGCATGGTGTTCCGCCGGCACGTCCTGGTCGACGAGAAGGACAC
CGACCGTTACGGCCGCACGCTGGGCACCGTCTGGGTCAACATGGAGCTGGCCAGCCGGCCGCCGCAGCCG
CGCAACGTCAACGCCGCGATGGTTCACCAGGGCATGGCGTGGGCCTATCGCTTCCACGGCCGCGCGGCCG
ACCCTGAAATGCTGCGGCTCGAACAGGAGGCGCGAGGCAAGCGCGTCGGCCTCTGGTCCGATCCGCACGC
CGTCGAGCCGTGGAAATGGCGACGCGAGAGCAACAACCGGAGGGACGAAGGTTGAAGGTCGCCCGCATCT
ACCTGCGCGCCAGTACGGACGAGCAGAATCTTGAACGCCAGGAGAGCCTTGTAGCGGCCACGCGGGCCGC
CGGGTACTACGTCGCCGGCATCTACCGCGAGAAGGCGTCCGGCGCACGCGCCGACCGGCCCGAGCTGCTG
CGCATGATCGCGGACCTGCAACCTGGTGAAGTCGTCGTTGCGGAGAAGATCGACCGCATCAGCCGCTTGC
CGTTGGCCGAGGCCGAGCGCCTGGTTGCGTCGATCCGGGCCAAAGGGGCCAAGCTGGCCGTGCCTGGCGT
GGTGGACCTGTCGGAGCTGGCCGCCGAGGCGAACGGAGTGGCGAAAATCGTTCTGGAATCCGTCCAGGAC
ATGCTTTTGAAGCTCGCCTTGCAGATGGCCCGCGACGACTACGAGGATCGGCGCGAGCGTCAACGTCAGG
GTGTCCAGTTGGCGAAGGCCGCCGGCCGCTACACCGGCCGCAAACGTGACGCCGGCATGCACGACCGCAT
CATCACGCTTCGCTCCGGCGGATCGAGCATTGCCAAGACGGCCAAGCTGGTCGGATGCAGCCCGAGCCAG
GTCAAACGAGTGTGGGCGGCCTGGAACGCGCAGCAGCAAAAATAAAGCCGGGCAGTGCCCGGCTTTTCTC
ACCTTTTCGCGTCCCGCAGGGCCGCTGCGAGCGCCCTACCTAGATCCTCGCTTTCCCCCTCGGTGTAGTC
CGGCCAGGGCACGAAGGGCGCGGATGCGAACCTGTTGAGCAGGTCAGATCTAGGGCGGCGGATTTGTCCT
ACTCAGGAGAGCGTTCACCGACAAACAACAGATAAAACGAAAGGCCCAGTCTTTCGACTGAGCCTTTCGT
TTTATTTGATGCCTGCCGAATTCGGATCCGGAGCTCGACACGACATTGTCGTCACCTTTGTCGGGTCCGC
GACAAGCTTTTTGTTCCTCGATCCCGTATGTTTTCGCCTAAATATCTGAAACAGCAGCAAATTATTTTTC
GTTAGCTCAATCGGCCCACTTGGCACGAGTCTTGAAATTTATTGCGAGGCGGCGGAGCTGCCGGCCGCAT
CCGTGCGGCATAACCACGGTTGTGAACAAATGAAGGAAGGCCAAATGCGTAAAGGCGAAGAGCTGTTCAC
TGGTGTCGTCCCTATTCTGGTGGAACTGGATGGTGATGTCAACGGTCATAAGTTTTCCGTGCGTGGCGAG
GGTGAAGGTGACGCAACTAATGGTAAACTGACGCTGAAGTTCATCTGTACTACTGGTAAACTGCCGGTAC
CTTGGCCGACTCTGGTAACGACGCTGACTTATGGTGTTCAGTGCTTTGCTCGTTATCCGGACCATATGAA
GCAGCATGACTTCTTCAAGTCCGCCATGCCGGAAGGCTATGTGCAGGAACGCACGATTTCCTTTAAGGAT
GACGGCACGTACAAAACGCGTGCGGAAGTGAAATTTGAAGGCGATACCCTGGTAAACCGCATTGAGCTGA
AAGGCATTGACTTTAAAGAAGATGGCAATATCCTGGGCCATAAGCTGGAATACAATTTTAACAGCCACAA
TGTTTACATCACCGCCGATAAACAAAAAAATGGCATTAAAGCGAATTTTAAAATTCGCCACAACGTTGAG
GATGGCAGCGTGCAGCTGGCTGATCACTACCAGCAAAACACTCCAATCGGTGATGGTCCTGTTCTGCTGC
CAGACAATCACTATCTGAGCACGCAAAGCGTTCTGTCTAAAGATCCGAACGAGAAACGCGATCATATGGT
TCTGCTGGAGTTCGTAACCGCAGCGGGCATCACGCATGGTATGGATGAACTGTACAAATGAGCTTCGAGG
GAAAGTCCGTTTTACAACGTCGTGACTGGG
Features (pLannotate 1.2.2; 14 found; start..end, strand, type, name):
      9..103     +  terminator     lambda t0 terminator: transcription terminator from phage lambda
    213..1025    +  CDS            aphA1: KKA1_ECOLX - Also known as nptI. Protein inferred from homology: Swiss-Prot protein existence level 3. Resistance to kanamycin and structurally-related aminoglycosides, including amikacin. From Escherichia coli.
   1179..1287    +  oriT           oriT: incP origin of transfer
   1348..2496    -  CDS            trfA: trans-acting replication protein that binds to and activates oriV
   2548..2829    -  CDS            tnpA (fragment): TN5P_ECOLX - Also known as tnp. Experimental evidence at protein level: Swiss-Prot protein existence level 1. Mediates transposition of transposon Tn5 by a 'cut and paste' mechanism. First, the monomeric transposase binds the 19 bp inverted DNA repeats flanking the transposon. Then, dimerization of the DNA- bound transposase creates a synaptic DNA complex. After nicking of the first DNA strand, excision of the transposon proceeds through a series of intermediates. The transposase then mediates the insertion of the transposon at a new site by strand transfer. The activity of the wild- type tran
   2889..3420    -  rep_origin     oriV: incP origin of replication
   3476..3511    -  rep_origin     CloDF13 ori (fragment): Plasmids containing the CloDF13 (CDF) origin of replication can be propagated in E. coli cells that contain additional plasmids with compatible origins.
   3635..3943    -  CDS            parE: PARE_ECOLX - Experimental evidence at protein level: Swiss-Prot protein existence level 1. Toxin component of a type II toxin-antitoxin (TA) system involved in plasmid partition. Acts by inhibiting DNA gyrase, converting supercoiled plasmid DNA into a singly cleaved linear form in an ATP-dependent fashion. To do so it probably interacts with one of the gyrase subunits. Gyrase inhibition is prevented by antitoxin ParD, and is reversed in vitro by incubation with ParD. In cells that have lost the plasmid filamentation and growth inhibition occur; this is suppressed when ParD is supplied in trans
   3943..4191    -  CDS            parD: PARD_ECOLX - Experimental evidence at protein level: Swiss-Prot protein existence level 1. Antitoxin component of a type II toxin-antitoxin (TA) system involved in plasmid partition. Inhibits the anti-DNA gyrase activity of toxin ParE; reverses and restores gyrase catalytic activity in vitro. The parDE operon alone is capable of stabilizing an RK2-derived minireplicon under defined growth conditions in several different Gram- negative bacteria. It does so by the post-segregational killing (PSK) of plasmid-free cells, also referred to as a plasmid addiction system. Binds its own promoter, autor
   4320..5162    +  CDS            parB: PARB4_ECOLX - Protein predicted: Swiss-Prot protein existence level 4. Involved in plasmid partition. From Escherichia coli.
   5126..5782    +  CDS            parA: PARA4_ECOLX - Protein inferred from homology: Swiss-Prot protein existence level 3. Involved in plasmid partition. From Escherichia coli.
   5942..6028    -  terminator     rrnB T1 terminator: Escherichia coli rrnB; transcription terminator T1 from the E. coli rrnB gene
   6275..6988    +  CDS            superfolder GFP: GFP variant that folds robustly even when fused to poorly folded proteins (Pédelacq et al., 2006)
   7008..7030    +  CDS            lacZα (fragment): LacZα fragment of β-galactosidase; lacZ fragment
