[The description below was written by a language model from this plasmid's Addgene catalogue record and pLannotate feature annotations shown in this document.]
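Description:
pOPS0519 is a low-copy, broad-host-range bacterial reporter plasmid of about 7 kb, built by Golden Gate assembly in the pOGG026 backbone and distributed as one member of a Plasmid-ID kit of otherwise identical barcoded plasmids. The backbone is of the RK2/IncP type. An oriV origin is activated by the plasmid-encoded TrfA replication protein, and an IncP oriT allows conjugative mobilisation from a suitable donor; the listed ST18 growth strain is an S17-type, hemA-deficient strain. Stable inheritance without antibiotic selection is supported by the par region, in which the ParD/ParE toxin–antitoxin pair kills plasmid-free segregants and parA and parB contribute to partitioning. Selection is by kanamycin through aphA1 (nptI). The short Tn5 transposase, CloDF13 ori and lacZα hits in the annotation are fragments, most likely leftovers from construction rather than functional parts.

The payload combines three domesticated modules: a promoter module carrying PsNifH, a coding module for superfolder GFP, and a terminator-position module containing a unique 12-nucleotide barcode next to a universal primer-binding site. The feature table annotates sfGFP, but neither the promoter, which presumably lies in the unannotated stretch upstream of it, nor the barcode. Lambda t0 and rrnB T1 terminators flank the cassette region and insulate it from surrounding transcription. Since nifH promoters are switched on during nitrogen fixation, GFP fluorescence reports that activity, while the barcode gives each plasmid-carrying strain a sequence identity that can be amplified and read with common primers. According to the associated publication title, the system is used to measure rhizobial competitiveness and nitrogen fixation in legume nodules simultaneously.
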