Addgene plasmid #133160: pOPS0519
Purpose: Reporter plasmid with a 12-nucleotide specific "barcode" sequence. This plasmid is not available as an individual bacterial stab, but can be requested as part of the Plasmid-ID Kit (Kit #1000000168 ).
Depositing lab: Philip Poole. Depositing organization: University of Oxford. Publication: Optimizing Rhizobium-legume symbioses by simultaneous measurement of rhizobial competitiveness and N2 fixation in nodules. Mendoza-Suarez MA, Geddes BA, Sanchez-Canizares C, Ramirez-Gonzalez RH, Kirchhelle C, Jorrin B, Poole PS. Proc Natl Acad Sci U S A. 2020 May 5;117(18):9822-9831. doi: 10.1073/pnas.1921225117. Epub 2020 Apr 21. PubMed 32317381.
Backbone
  Vector backbone: pOGG026 (Addgene ID 113992)
  Vector type: Bacterial Expression
Growth in bacteria
  Bacterial resistance: Kanamycin, 50 μg/mL
  Growth temperature: 37°C
  Growth strain: ST18 (S17 delta pir delta hemA)
  Copy number: Low Copy
Gene/Insert
  Gene/Insert name: PU module (PsNifH from pOGG043), SC module (sfGFP from pOGG037), and T module (CGAGGGAAAGTC and universal primer binding site)
  Species: Synthetic
  Mutation: Domesticated for Golden Gate cloning
  Cloning method: Unknown
Terms and licenses: Academic/Nonprofit Terms; Industry Terms: Not Available to Industry
Depositor comments: The only difference is the sequence: CGAGGGAAAGTC . Please note that this plasmid may require a unique bacterial strain, so make sure to confirm that you can also obtain the appropriate growth strain. Please contact us or contact our distributors if you have any questions. This plasmid is not available as an individual bacterial stab, but can be requested as part of the Plasmid-ID Kit (Kit #1000000168 ).
How to cite: pOPS0519 was a gift from Philip Poole (Addgene plasmid # 133160)
